>Addgene plasmid | pcDNA-p160MBP Sequencing Result | analyzer sequence | sequence record 16565
NNCCGGGCTGTAGCTACACAGGGCGGAGATGAGAGCCCTACGAAAGCTGAGCCTGCGACTCCCGCAGAAG
CGGCGCAAAGCGACCGCCACAGCCTGCTGGAGCACAGCCGCGAGTTCTTGGACTTCTTCTGGGACATTGC
GAAACCGGATCAGGAAACGCGGCTCCGGGCCACGGAGAANTTGTTGGAGTACTTGCNCACAAGGCCCAAT
GATTCGGAAATGAAATATGCCCTGAANCGCCTAATCACTGGGCTTGNGNTNNNNCGANNANGCGGNNNNN
GGGGGTGANGNGNNGGCTGNNNNGGGNNNNGGAANNGGGGGAGGGNAGGGGGNANGGGGGNGGGGGGANG
GAGGGGNAGGGGGGGGGGGGGGTGGGAGGNGNNGAGGGGGGAGGGAAGAGGGGGGGGGGGAGGGAGGGGG
GAGGGAGGGGAGGGGGGGNGAGGGGGAGAGGAAAAGAGGGAGGGGGGAGGGAGGGGGGGGAGGGGGGGGT
GGGGGGGGGGGGGGGAGGGGGGGAGGGGGTGGAGGGGGGGGAGGAGGGGGGGGGGGGGGGGGGGGGAGGG
GGGGGGGGGGGGGGGAGGGGGGGGGGGAGAGGGGGGGGGGGGGGGGGGGGGGGGGGGGGGGGGGGGGGGG
GGGGGGGGGGGGGGGAGGGGGGGGGGGGGGGGGGGGGGGGGGGAGGGGGGGGGGGGGGGGGGGGGGGGGG
GGGGGGGAAGGGGGAGGGGAGGGGGGGGGGGGGGGGGGGAGAGAGGGGGGGGGGGGGGGGGGGGGTGGGG
GGGGGGGGAGGGGGGGAGGGGGGGGGGGGGGAGGGGGGGGGGAGGGGAGAGGGGGGAGGGGAGGGGGGGG
AGGGGGGAGGGGGGACTGGGGGGGGGAGGGGGGGGGGGGGGGGGGGGAAGGGGAGAGAGGGGAGGGGGGG
GGGGGAGGCGAGGGGGAGGGGGGGGAGGGGGGGGGGGGGGGGAGGGAAGGGGGAGGAGGGGGGGGGGAGA
GGAGGGGGGGGGTGGAGGGGGGGGGGGGGGGGGGGAGGGGGGGGGGAGGGGGAGAGGAGGAGGGGGATAG
GGGAGCGGGAGGAGGGGGAGAAGGGGGGAAGTGGGGGGGGGGGGGGGGGGGAGAGTGGGGGGGGGGAGGG
AGGAGGGGGGGGGGGGGGAGGGGAGGGGGGGGGGGCGGGGGGGGGGGGGGGAGGGGGGGGGAGGGGGGAG
GGTGGCGAGGGGGGGGGGGGCGATGGGGGAGTTGGAGGGGAAGGTGGGTGTNGCAGCTGNNNNTNANNNN
NNNNTNNNNNNANNNNNNNCNNNNNNCNNNAGCANNAAAAATACCAATAATGACGGAGGCCGGGCGGCAG
GGAGGCAGAAGGGAGGAGGGGGGGGGAGAGCGAGGAGAGGGGGAGAGGTGGGGTGGGATGGGTGAGGTGG
GGGGGGGAGAGNGGNGNNNNANGNGNNNAAAGGAAAGGGGAGGGGCGGGG
